Addgene plasmid #201972: pBEL2708
Purpose: Complementation of M. smegmatis MceG(∆328-360)
Depositing lab: Gira Bhabha & Damian Ekiert. Depositing organization: NYU Grossman School of Medicine. Publication: Structure of an endogenous mycobacterial MCE lipid transporter. Chen J, Fruhauf A, Fan C, Ponce J, Ueberheide B, Bhabha G, Ekiert D. Res Sq. 2023 Jan 10:rs.3.rs-2412186. doi: 10.21203/rs.3.rs-2412186/v1. Preprint. PubMed 36711512.
Backbone
  Vector backbone: pMV261-Zeo
  Vector type: Bacterial Expression
Growth in bacteria
  Bacterial resistance: Bleocin (Zeocin), 50 μg/mL
  Growth temperature: 37°C
  Growth strain: DH5alpha
  Copy number: Low Copy
Gene/Insert
  Gene/Insert name: mceG (alt name: MSMEG_1366)
  Species: M. smegmatis
  Mutation: Deletion of residues 328-360
  Cloning method: Gibson Cloning
  Sequencing primers: 5′ cagcgaggacaacttgag; 3′ tgtcaacacgtgctcgag
Resource information
  A portion of this plasmid was derived from a plasmid made by: Jeffery Cox (source of pMV261-Zeo plasmid)
Terms and licenses: Academic/Nonprofit Terms; Industry Terms: Not Available to Industry
Depositor comments: Please visit https://www.biorxiv.org/content/10.1101/2022.12.08.519548v2.full for bioRxiv preprint.
How to cite: pBEL2708 was a gift from Gira Bhabha & Damian Ekiert (Addgene plasmid # 201972 ; http://n2t.net/addgene:201972 ; RRID:Addgene_201972)
