[The description below was written by a language model from this plasmid's Addgene catalogue record and pLannotate feature annotations shown in this document.]
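Description:
pBEL2708 is a bacterial expression plasmid of about 4.7 kb, built on the pMV261-Zeo backbone and used to complement *Mycobacterium smegmatis* with a truncated form of MceG. pMV261-type vectors are generally E. coli–mycobacteria shuttle plasmids. Here the annotated propagation elements are a ColE1/pUC-family origin for replication in E. coli and a BleoR (Sh ble) gene driven by the synthetic EM7 promoter, which confers bleomycin/Zeocin resistance. The catalogue entry lists the plasmid as low copy even though the annotation tool labels the origin as a high-copy type. No mycobacterial replicon is annotated. Roughly the first 1.5 kb of the sequence carries no automated annotation, so any mycobacterial replication functions located there are not documented in the record.

The insert is *mceG* (MSMEG_1366) from *M. smegmatis*, with residues 328–360 deleted, and it was introduced by Gibson assembly. The annotation tool recognises this coding region as a fragment matching Mkl, the *M. tuberculosis* homologue, which fits both the gene's identity and the engineered truncation. Downstream of the coding sequence lie a remnant of the multiple cloning site and the rrnB T1 transcription terminator. The promoter driving *mceG* is neither annotated nor stated in the record, and no epitope tags or reporters are listed.

The stated purpose is complementation with the MceG(∆328-360) variant, in connection with structural work on an endogenous mycobacterial MCE lipid transporter. This presumably tests whether the deleted segment is needed for MceG function in that system.
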