Features (pLannotate 1.2.2; 6 found; start..end, strand, type, name):
   1553..2530    +  CDS            mkl (fragment): MKL_MYCTU - Experimental evidence at protein level: Swiss-Prot protein existence level 1. Not known, could be involved in the transport of ribonucleotides. From Mycobacterium tuberculosis (strain ATCC 25618 / H37Rv).
   2553..2570    -  misc_feature   MCS (fragment): multiple cloning site
   2617..2663    +  terminator     rrnB T1 terminator: transcription terminator T1 from the E. coli rrnB gene
   2702..2749    +  promoter       EM7 promoter: synthetic bacterial promoter&nbsp
   2768..3142    +  CDS            BleoR: antibiotic-binding protein; Sh ble from Streptoalloteichus hindustanus; confers resistance to bleomycin, phleomycin, and Zeocin™
   3194..3782    +  rep_origin     ori: high-copy-number ColE1/pMB1/pBR322/pUC origin of replication
>Addgene plasmid #201972 | pBEL2708 | addgene full sequence | sequence record 399907 | Addgene NGS Result
CCCCGGCCACATCGCCTGGGAAACGGAATGGCTCCACTCAGATCTCTACACACTCAGCCACATCGAGGCC
GAGCTCGGCGCGAACATGCCACCGCCGCGCTGGCGTCAGCAGACCACGTACAAAGCGGCTCCGACGCCGC
TAGGGCGGAATTGCGCACTGTTCGATTCCGTCAGGTTGTGGGCCTATCGTCCCGCCCTCATGCGGATCTA
CCTGCCGACCCGGAACGTGGACGGACTCGGCCGCGCGATCTATGCCGAGTGCCACGCGCGAAACGCCGAA
TTTCCGTGCAACGACGTGTGTCCCGGACCGCTACCGGACAGCGAGGTCCGCGCCATCGCCAACAGCATTT
GGCGTTGGATCACAACCAAGTCGCGCATTTGGGCGGACGGGATCGTGGTCTACGAGGCCACACTCAGTGC
GCGCCAGTCGGCCATCTCGCGGAAGGGCGCAGCAGCGCGCACGGCGGCGAGCACAGTTGCGCGGCGCGCA
AAGTCCGCGTCAGCCATGGAGGCATTGCTATGAGCGACGGCTACAGCGACGGCTACAACCGGCAGCCGAC
TGTCCGCAAAAAGCGGCGCGTGACCGCCGCCGAAGGCGCTCGAATCACCGGACTATCCGAACGCCACGTC
GTCCGGCTCGTGGCGCAGGAACGCAGCGAGTGGCTCGCCGAGCAGGCTGCACGCCGCGAACGCATCCGCG
CCTATCACGACGACGAGGGCCACTCTTGGCCGCAAACGGCCAAACATTTCGGGCTGCATCTGGACACCGT
TAAGCGACTCGGCTATCGGGCGAGGAAAGAGCGTGCGGCAGAACAGGAAGCGGCTCAAAAGGCCCACAAC
GAAGCCGACAATCCACCGCTGTTCTAACGCAATTGGGGAGCGGGTGTCGCGGGGGTTCCGTGGGGGGTTC
CGTTGCAACGGGTCGGACAGGTAAAAGTCCTGGTAGACGCTAGTTTTCTGGTTTGGGCCATGCCTGTCTC
GTTGCGTGTTTCGTTGCGCCCGTTTTGAATACCAGCCAGACGAGACGGGGTTCTACGAATCTTGGTCGAT
ACCAAGCCATTTCCGCTGAATATCGGGGAGCTCACCGCCAGAATCGGTGGTTGTGGTGATGTACGTGGCG
AACTCCGTTGTAGTGCCTGTGGTGGCATCCGTGGCGCGGCCGCGGTACCAGATCTTTAAATCTAGACGGT
GACCACAACGCGCCCGCTTTGATCGGGGACGTCTGCGGCCGACCATTTACGGGTCTTGTTGTCGTTGGCG
GTCATGGGCCGAACATACTCACCCGGATCGGAGGGCCGAGGACAAGGTCGAACGAGGGGCATGACCCGGT
GCGGGGCTTCTTGCACTCGGCATAGGCGAGTGCTAAGAATAACGTTGGCACTCGCGACCGGTGAGTGCTA
GGTCGGGACGGTGAGGCCAGGCCCGTCGTCGCAGCGAGTGGCAGCGAGGACAACTTGAGCCGTCCGTCGC
GGGCACTGCGCCCGGCCAGCGTAAGTAGCGGGGTTGCCGTCACCCGGTGACCCCCGTTTCATCCCCGATC
CGGAGGAATCACTTCGCAATGGGCGTCCAAATCGACGTGACGGGGTTGAGCAAGTCTTTCGGGTCGTCAA
AGATCTGGGAAGACGTGACCATGTCGATCCCGGCCGGCGAGGTGAGCGTGCTGCTGGGCCCCTCCGGTAC
CGGCAAATCCGTGTTCCTGAAGTCGCTGATCGGTTTGCTCCGCCCCGAACGTGGCTCCATCGTCATCGAC
GGCACCGACATCCTGCAGTGCTCGGCCAAGGAGCTCTACGAGATCCGCACGCTGTTCGGTGTGCTGTTCC
AGGACGGCGCGCTGTTCGGCTCGATGAACATCTACGACAACACCGCGTTCCCGCTCCGTGAGCACACCAA
GAAGAGCGAGAGCGAAATCCGCAAGATCGTGATGGAGAAGCTCGACCTGGTCGGTATGCCCAACGACGGG
CACAAGTTCCCCGGTGAGATCTCCGGCGGTATGCGCAAGCGCGCCGGTCTGGCCCGCGCACTCGTGCTCG
ATCCGGAGATCATCCTCTGCGACGAGCCGGACTCGGGTCTGGACCCGGTGCGTACGGCCTACCTGTCGCA
GCTGCTGATCGACATCAACGCGCAGATCGACGCGACCGTGCTGATCGTGACGCACAACATCAACATCGCC
CGCACCGTGCCCGACAACATGGGCATGCTGTTCCGCAAGCAGCTGGTGATGTTCGGCCCGCGTGAGGTGC
TTCTGACCAGCGAGGAGCCGGTGGTCAAGCAGTTCCTCAACGGCCGCCGTATCGGCCCGATCGGTATGTC
GGAGGAGAAGGACGAGGCCACCGCGGCCGCCGAGCAGGCCCTGGTGGACGCCGGCCAGCACGACGGCGGT
GTCGAGGAGATCGAGGGTGTGCCGCCGCAGCTGCAGGCCACCCCGGGTATGCCCGAGCGCAAGGCCGTGG
CCCGCCGCAAGGCCCGCGTGCGCGAGATCCTGCACACCCTCCCGCCCGCCGCGCAGGCCGCGATCCTCGA
AGAGCTCGACCGCGACCAGCCGTAAGATCCAGCTGCAGAATTCGAAGCTTATCGATGTCGACGTAGTTAA
CTAGCGTACGATCGACTGCCAGGCATCAAATAAAACGAAAGGCTCAGTCGAAAGACTGGGCCTTTCGTTT
TATGCCATCATGGCCGCGGTGATCAGCTAGCTCGAGCACGTGTTGACAATTAATCATCGGCATAGTATAT
CGGCATAGTATAATACGACAAGGTGAGGAACTAAACCATGGCTAAGTTGACCAGTGCCGTTCCGGTGCTC
ACCGCGCGCGACGTCGCCGGAGCGGTCGAGTTCTGGACCGACCGGCTCGGGTTCTCCCGGGACTTCGTGG
AGGACGACTTCGCCGGTGTGGTCCGGGACGACGTGACCCTGTTCATCAGCGCGGTCCAGGACCAGGTGGT
GCCGGACAACACCCTGGCCTGGGTGTGGGTGCGCGGCCTGGACGAGCTGTACACCGAGTGGTCGGAGGTC
GTGTCCACGAACTTCCGGGACGCCTCCGGGCCGGCCATGACCGAGATCGGCGAGCAGCCGTGGGGGCGGG
AGTTCGCCCTGCGCGACCCGGCCGGCAACTGCGTGCACTTCGTGGCCGAGGAGCAGGACTGAGAATCTAG
TTCCATGAGCGTCAGACCCCGTAGAAAAGATCAAAGGATCTTCTTGAGATCCTTTTTTTCTGCGCGTAAT
CTGCTGCTTGCAAACAAAAAAACCACCGCTACCAGCGGTGGTTTGTTTGCCGGATCAAGAGCTACCAACT
CTTTTTCCGAAGGTAACTGGCTTCAGCAGAGCGCAGATACCAAATACTGTCCTTCTAGTGTAGCCGTAGT
TAGGCCACCACTTCAAGAACTCTGTAGCACCGCCTACATACCTCGCTCTGCTAATCCTGTTACCAGTGGC
TGCTGCCAGTGGCGATAAGTCGTGTCTTACCGGGTTGGACTCAAGACGATAGTTACCGGATAAGGCGCAG
CGGTCGGGCTGAACGGGGGGTTCGTGCACACAGCCCAGCTTGGAGCGAACGACCTACACCGAACTGAGAT
ACCTACAGCGTGAGCTATGAGAAAGCGCCACGCTTCCCGAGGGGAGAAAGGCGGACAGGTATCCGGTAAG
CGGCAGGGTCGGAACAGGAGAGCGCACGAGGGAGCTTCCAGGGGGAAACGCCTGGTATCTTTATAGTCCT
GTCGGGTTTCGCCACCTCTGACTTGAGCGTCGATTTTTGTGATGCTCGTCAGGGGGGCGGAGCCTATGGA
AAAACGCCAGCAACGCGGCCTTTTTACGGTTCCTGGCCTTTTGCTGGCCTTTTGCTCACATGTTCTTTCC
TGCGTTATCCCCTGATTCTGTGGATAACCGTATTACCGCCTTTGAGTGAGCTGATACCGCTCGCCGCAGC
CGAACGACCGAGCGCAACGCGTGAGCCCACCAGCTCCGTAAGTTCGGGCGCTGTGTGGCTCGTACCCGCG
CATTCAGGCGGCAGGGGGTCTAACGGGTCTAAGGCGGCGTGTACGGCCGCCACAGCGGCTCTCAGCGGCC
CGGAAACGTCCTCGAAACGACGCATGTGTTCCTCCTGGTTGGTACAGGTGGTTGGGGGTGCTCGGCTGTC
GCTGGTGTTCCACCACCAGGGCTCGACGGGAGAGCGGGGGAGTGTGCAGTTGTGGGGTGGCCCCTCAGCG
AAATATCTGACTTGGAGCTCGTGTCGGACCATACACCGGTGATTAATCGTGGTCTACTACCAAGCGTGAG
CCACGTCGCCGACGAATTTGAGCAGCTCTGGCTGCCGTACTGGCCGCTGGCAAGCGACGATCTGCTCGAG
GGGATCTACCGCCAAAGCCGCGCGTCGGCCCTAGGCCGCCGGTACATCGAGGCGAACCCAACAGCGCTGG
CAAACCTGCTGGTCGTGGACGTAGACCATCCAGACGCAGCGCTCCGAGCGCTCAGCGCCCGGGGGTCCCA
TCCGCTGCCCAACGCGATCGTGGGCAATCGCGCCAACGGCCACGCACACGCAGTGTGGGCACTCAACGCC
CCTGTTCCACGCACCGAATACGCGCGGCGTAAGCCGCTCGCATACATGGCGGCGTGCGCCGAAGGCCTTC
GGCGCGCCGTCGATGGCGACCGCAGTTACTCAGGCCTCATGACCAAAAA
